>Addgene plasmid #243722 | pJH061 | addgene full sequence | sequence record 488888 | Addgene NGS Result
GTCGACGGATCGGGAGATCTCCCGATCCCCTATGGTGCACTCTCAGTACAATCTGCTCTGATGCCGCATA
GTTAAGCCAGTATCTGCTCCCTGCTTGTGTGTTGGAGGTCGCTGAGTAGTGCGCGAGCAAAATTTAAGCT
ACAACAAGGCAAGGCTTGACCGACAATTGCATGAAGAATCTGCTTAGGGTTAGGCGTTTTGCGCTGCTTC
GCGATGTACGGGCCAGATATACGCGTTGACATTGATTATTGACTAGTTATTAATAGTAATCAATTACGGG
GTCATTAGTTCATAGCCCATATATGGAGTTCCGCGTTACATAACTTACGGTAAATGGCCCGCCTGGCTGA
CCGCCCAACGACCCCCGCCCATTGACGTCAATAATGACGTATGTTCCCATAGTAACGCCAATAGGGACTT
TCCATTGACGTCAATGGGTGGAGTATTTACGGTAAACTGCCCACTTGGCAGTACATCAAGTGTATCATAT
GCCAAGTACGCCCCCTATTGACGTCAATGACGGTAAATGGCCCGCCTGGCATTATGCCCAGTACATGACC
TTATGGGACTTTCCTACTTGGCAGTACATCTACGTATTAGTCATCGCTATTACCATGGTGATGCGGTTTT
GGCAGTACATCAATGGGCGTGGATAGCGGTTTGACTCACGGGGATTTCCAAGTCTCCACCCCATTGACGT
CAATGGGAGTTTGTTTTGGCACCAAAATCAACGGGACTTTCCAAAATGTCGTAACAACTCCGCCCCATTG
ACGCAAATGGGCGGTAGGCGTGTACGGTGGGAGGTCTATATAAGCAGCGCGTTTTGCCTGTACTGGGTCT
CTCTGGTTAGACCAGATCTGAGCCTGGGAGCTCTCTGGCTAACTAGGGAACCCACTGCTTAAGCCTCAAT
AAAGCTTGCCTTGAGTGCTTCAAGTAGTGTGTGCCCGTCTGTTGTGTGACTCTGGTAACTAGAGATCCCT
CAGACCCTTTTAGTCAGTGTGGAAAATCTCTAGCAGTGGCGCCCGAACAGGGACTTGAAAGCGAAAGGGA
AACCAGAGGAGCTCTCTCGACGCAGGACTCGGCTTGCTGAAGCGCGCACGGCAAGAGGCGAGGGGCGGCG
ACTGGTGAGTACGCCAAAAATTTTGACTAGCGGAGGCTAGAAGGAGAGAGATGGGTGCGAGAGCGTCAGT
ATTAAGCGGGGGAGAATTAGATCGCGATGGGAAAAAATTCGGTTAAGGCCAGGGGGAAAGAAAAAATATA
AATTAAAACATATAGTATGGGCAAGCAGGGAGCTAGAACGATTCGCAGTTAATCCTGGCCTGTTAGAAAC
ATCAGAAGGCTGTAGACAAATACTGGGACAGCTACAACCATCCCTTCAGACAGGATCAGAAGAACTTAGA
TCATTATATAATACAGTAGCAACCCTCTATTGTGTGCATCAAAGGATAGAGATAAAAGACACCAAGGAAG
CTTTAGACAAGATAGAGGAAGAGCAAAACAAAAGTAAGACCACCGCACAGCAAGCGGCCGCTGATCTTCA
GACCTGGAGGAGGAGATATGAGGGACAATTGGAGAAGTGAATTATATAAATATAAAGTAGTAAAAATTGA
ACCATTAGGAGTAGCACCCACCAAGGCAAAGAGAAGAGTGGTGCAGAGAGAAAAAAGAGCAGTGGGAATA
GGAGCTTTGTTCCTTGGGTTCTTGGGAGCAGCAGGAAGCACTATGGGCGCAGCGTCAATGACGCTGACGG
TACAGGCCAGACAATTATTGTCTGGTATAGTGCAGCAGCAGAACAATTTGCTGAGGGCTATTGAGGCGCA
ACAGCATCTGTTGCAACTCACAGTCTGGGGCATCAAGCAGCTCCAGGCAAGAATCCTGGCTGTGGAAAGA
TACCTAAAGGATCAACAGCTCCTGGGGATTTGGGGTTGCTCTGGAAAACTCATTTGCACCACTGCTGTGC
CTTGGAATGCTAGTTGGAGTAATAAATCTCTGGAACAGATTTGGAATCACACGACCTGGATGGAGTGGGA
CAGAGAAATTAACAATTACACAAGCTTAATACACTCCTTAATTGAAGAATCGCAAAACCAGCAAGAAAAG
AATGAACAAGAATTATTGGAATTAGATAAATGGGCAAGTTTGTGGAATTGGTTTAACATAACAAATTGGC
TGTGGTATATAAAATTATTCATAATGATAGTAGGAGGCTTGGTAGGTTTAAGAATAGTTTTTGCTGTACT
TTCTATAGTGAATAGAGTTAGGCAGGGATATTCACCATTATCGTTTCAGACCCACCTCCCAACCCCGAGG
GGACCCGACAGGCCCGAAGGAATAGAAGAAGAAGGTGGAGAGAGAGACAGAGACAGATCCATTCGATTAG
TGAACGGATCGGCACTGCGTGCGCCAATTCTGCAGACAAATGGCAGTATTCATCCACAATTTTAAAAGAA
AAGGGGGGATTGGGGGGTACAGTGCAGGGGAAAGAATAGTAGACATAATAGCAACAGACATACAAACTAA
AGAATTACAAAAACAAATTACAAAAATTCAAAATTTTCGGGTTTATTACAGGGACAGCAGAGATCCAGTT
TGGTTAATTAGCTAGCGATGCGGGGAGGCGGCCCAAAGGGAGATCCGACTCGTCTGAGGGCGAAGGCGAA
GACGCGGAAGAGGCCGCAGAGCCGGCAGCAGGCCGCGGGAAGGAAGGTCCGCTGGATTGAGGGCCGAAGG
GACGTAGCAGAAGGACGTCCCGCGCAGAATCCAGGTGGCAACACAGGCGAGCAGCCAAGGAAAGGACGAT
GATTTCCCCGACAACACCACGGAATTGTCAGTGCCCAACAGCCGAGCCCCTGTCCAGCAGCGGGCAAGGC
AGGCGGCGATGAGTTCCGCCGTGGCAATAGGGAGGGGGAAAGCGAAAGTCCCGGAAAGGAGCTGACAGGT
GGTGGCAATGCCCCAACCAGTGGGGGTTGCGTCAGCAAACACAGTGCACACCACGCCACGTTGCCTGACA
ACGGGCCACAACTCCTCATAAAGAGACAGCAACCAGGATTTATACAAGGAGGAGAAAATGAAAGCCATAC
GGGAAGCAATAGCATGATACAAAGGCATTAAAGCAGCGTATCCACATAGCGTAAAAGGAGCAACATAGTT
AAGAATACCAGTCAATCTTTCACAAATTTTGTAATCCAGAGGTTGATTACCGATAAGCTTGATATCGAAT
TCTTAACTGGCACCGGGCTTGCGGGTCATGCACCAGGTGCGCGGTCCTTCGGGCACCTCGACGTCGGCGG
TGACGGTGAAGCCGAGCCGCTCGTAGAAGGGGAGGTTGCGGGGCGCGGAGGTCTCCAGGAAGGCGGGCAC
CCCGGCGCGCTCGGCCGCCTCCACTCCGGGGAGCACGACGGCGCTGCCCAGACCCTTGCCCTGGTGGTCG
GGCGAGACGCCGACGGTGGCCAGGAACCACGCGGGCTCCTTGGGCCGGTGCGGCGCCAGGAGGCCTTCCA
TCTGTTGCTGCGCGGCCAGCCGGGAACCGCTCAACTCGGCCATGCGCGGGCCGATCTCGGCGAACACCGC
CCCCGCTTCGACGCTCTCCGGCGTGGTCCAGACCGCCACGGCGGCGCCGTCGTCCGCGACCCACACCTTG
CCGATGTCGAGCCCGACGCGCGTGAGGAAGAGTTCTTGCAGCTCGGTGACCCGCTCGATGTGGCGGTCCG
GATCGACGGTGTGGCGCGTGGCGGGGTAGTCGGCGAACGCGGCGGCGAGGGTGCGTACGGCCCTGGGGAC
GTCGTCGCGGGTGGCGAGGCGCACCGTGGGCTTGTACTCGGTCATGGTGGTACCCCCTGGGGAGAGAGGT
CGGTGATTCGGTCAACGAGGGAGCCGACTGCCGACGTGCGCTCCGGAGGCTTGCAGAATGCGGAACACCG
CGCGGGCAGGAACAGGGCCCACACTACCGCCCCACACCCCGCCTCCCGCACCGCCCCTTCCCGGCCGCTG
CTCTCGGCGCGCCCTGCTGAGCAGCCGCTATTGGCCACAGCCCATCGCGGTCGGCGCGCTGCCATTGCTC
CCTGGCGCTGTCCGTCTGCGAGGGTACTAGTGAGACGTGCGGCTTCCGTTTGTCACGTCCGGCACGCCGC
GAACCGCAAGGAACCTTCCCGACTTAGGGGCGGAGCAGGAAGCGTCGCCGGGGGGCCCACAAGGGTAGCG
GCGAAGATCCGGGTGACGCTGCGAACGGACGTGAAGAATGTGCGAGACCCAGGGTCGGCGCCGCTGCGTT
TCCCGGAACCACGCCCAGAGCAGCCGCGTCCCTGCGCAAACCCAGGGCTGCCTTGGAAAAGGCGCAAATC
GATTGCAAAGATGGATAAAGTTTTAAACAGAGAGGAATCTTTGCAGCTAATGGACCTTCTAGGTCTTGAA
AGGAGTGGGAATTGGCTCCGGTGCCCGTCAGTGGGCAGAGCGCACATCGCCCACAGTCCCCGAGAAGTTG
GGGGGAGGGGTCGGCAATTGAACCGGTGCCTAGAGAAGGTGGCGCGGGGTAAACTGGGAAAGTGATGTCG
TGTACTGGCTCCGCCTTTTTCCCGAGGGTGGGGGAGAACCGTATATAAGTGCAGTAGTCGCCGTGAACGT
TCTTTTTCGCAACGGGTTTGCCGCCAGAACACAGGTAAGTGCCGTGTGTGGTTCCCGCGGGCCTGGCCTC
TTTACGGGTTATGGCCCTTGCGTGCCTTGAATTACTTCCACCTGGCTGCAGTACGTGATTCTTGATCCCG
AGCTTCGGGTTGGAAGTGGGTGGGAGAGTTCGAGGCCTTGCGCTTAAGGAGCCCCTTCGCCTCGTGCTTG
AGTTGAGGCCTGGCCTGGGCGCTGGGGCCGCCGCGTGCGAATCTGGTGGCACCTTCGCGCCTGTCTCGCT
GCTTTCGATAAGTCTCTAGCCATTTAAAATTTTTGATGACCTGCTGCGACGCTTTTTTTCTGGCAAGATA
GTCTTGTAAATGCGGGCCAAGATCTGCACACTGGTATTTCGGTTTTTGGGGCCGCGGGCGGCGACGGGGC
CCGTGCGTCCCAGCGCACATGTTCGGCGAGGCGGGGCCTGCGAGCGCGGCCACCGAGAATCGGACGGGGG
TAGTCTCAAGCTGGCCGGCCTGCTCTGGTGCCTGGCCTCGCGCCGCCGTGTATCGCCCCGCCCTGGGCGG
CAAGGCTGGCCCGGTCGGCACCAGTTGCGTGAGCGGAAAGATGGCCGCTTCCCGGCCCTGCTGCAGGGAG
CTCAAAATGGAGGACGCGGCGCTCGGGAGAGCGGGCGGGTGAGTCACCCACACAAAGGAAAAGGGCCTTT
CCGTCCTCAGCCGTCGCTTCATGTGACTCCACGGAGTACCGGGCGCCGTCCAGGCACCTCGATTAGTTCT
CGAGCTTTTGGAGTACGTCGTCTTTAGGTTGGGGGGAGGGGTTTTATGCGATGGAGTTTCCCCACACTGA
GTGGGTGGAGACTGAAGTTAGGCCAGCTTGGCACTTGATGTAATTCTCCTTGGAATTTGCCCTTTTTGAG
TTTGGATCTTGGTTCATTCTCAAGCCTCAGACAGTGGTTCAAAGTTTTTTTCTTCCATTTCAGGTGTCGT
GACCTGCAGGATCGTGCGGGACGTGGACGGAAGAAAAAAGAGAGTGAGCGAGCGCCGGAATCAGCCCGGC
GTGGAGTGCGGACCCGCGGTAGTGCCAGGGGGCGAAGGCGGCGGTGGTGAGGAAGATACTTTGGTTAGTG
ACCACATCGCAGCATGTTGAGTCAAGTTTACCGCTGTGGGTTCCAGCCCTTCAACCAACATCTTCTGCCC
TGGGTCAAGTGTACAACCGTCTTCAGATCTCATTGTATCCAGCCTTCAGTAATCAGACATGTTCGTTCTT
GGAGCAACATCCCGTTTATCACTGTACCCCTCAGTCGTACACATGGCAAGTCCTTCGCCCACCGCAGTGA
GCTGAAGCATGCCAAGAGAATCGTGGTGAAGCTCGGCAGTGCCGTGGTGACCCGAGGGGATGAATGTGGC
CTGGCCCTGGGGCGCTTGGCATCTGGGTCAGAACCTGCAACATCAGGATCCGAGACCCCGGGGACGTCAG
AGTCAGCAACCCCCGAATCTGGACCAGGCACGAGCACTGAGCCGTCAGAAGGGTCAGCACCTGGTAGTCC
AGCCGGAAGTCCAACGAGCACAGAAGAGGGCACAAGTGAGTCCGCAACCCCCGAGAGCGGCCCAGGAAGC
GAGCCTGCGACATCCGGCAGCGAGACCCCGGGCACCTCAGAATCAGCAACTCCGGAGAGTGGACCGGGTA
GCCCAGCCGGATCTCCCACTAGTACGGAAGAGGGGTCCCCCGCAGGCTCACCCACGTCCACCGAGGAGGG
TACTTCTACGGAACCTTCTGAGGGGTCCGCACCAGGTACCTCTGAATCTGCAACGCCCGAGTCCGGTCCA
GGAACGTCAGAGAGTGCAACTCCGGAATCTGGCCCGGGCACCAGTGAATCTGCCACTCCTGAATCCGGTC
CGGGCTCTGAGCCAGCCACATCAGGGTCTGAAACACCGGGGAGCGAACCCGCGACTAGTGGAAGTGAAAC
ACCTGGGTCCCCAGCCGGGTCTCCGACCAGTACTGAGGAGGGAACGTCAACAGAACCATCCGAGGGTAGC
GCCCCTGGGACTTCAACGGAGCCTAGTGAAGGCAGCGCGCCGGGGTCTGAACCCGCGACCAGTGGTAGCG
AGACGCCGGGCACATCTGAGTCCGCCACACCAGAGTCTGGGCCCGGTACGAGTACAGAACCATCTGAGGG
CAGTACCTTCTTTTCAGAAGTAAAGCCTGCAGGCCCTACTGTTGAGCAGCAGGGAGAAATGGCGCGATCT
GGAGGAAGGATGTTGGCCACCTTGGAACCTGAGCAGAGAGCAGAAATTATCCATCATCTGGCTGATCTGT
TGACGGACCAGCGTGATGAGATCCTGTTAGCCAACAAAAAAGACTTGGAGGAGGCAGAGGGGAGACTTGC
AGCTCCTCTGCTGAAACGTTTAAGCCTCTCCACATCCAAATTGAACAGCCTGGCCATCGGTCTGCGACAG
ATCGCAGCCTCCTCCCAGGACAGCGTGGGACGTGTTTTGCGCCGCACCCGAATCGCCAAAAACTTGGAAC
TGGAACAAGTGACTGTCCCAATTGGAGTTCTGCTGGTGATCTTTGAATCTCGTCCTGACTGTCTACCCCA
GGTGGCAGCTTTGGCTATCGCAAGTGGCAATGGCTTGTTACTCAAAGGAGGGAAGGAGGCTGCACACAGC
AACCGGATTCTCCACCTCCTGACCCAGGAGGCTCTCTCAATCCATGGAGTCAAGGAGGCCGTGCAACTGG
TGAATACCAGAGAAGAAGTTGAAGATCTTTGCCGCCTAGACAAAATGATAGATCTGATCATTCCACGTGG
CTCTTCCCAGCTGGTCAGAGACATCCAGAAAGCTGCTAAGGGGATTCCAGTGATGGGGCACAGCGAAGGG
ATCTGTCACATGTATGTGGATTCCGAGGCCAGTGTTGATAAGGTCACCAGGCTAGTCAGAGACTCTAAAT
GTGAATATCCAGCTGCCTGTAATGCTTTGGAGACTTTGTTAATCCACCGGGATCTGCTCAGGACACCATT
ATTTGACCAGATCATTGATATGCTGAGAGTGGAACAGGTAAAAATTCATGCAGGCCCCAAATTTGCCTCC
TATCTGACCTTCAGCCCCTCCGAAGTGAAGTCACTCCGAACTGAGTATGGGGACCTGGAATTATGCATTG
AAGTAGTGGACAACGTTCAGGATGCCATTGACCACATCCACAAGTATGGCAGCTCCCACACGGATGTCAT
CGTCACAGAGGACGAAAACACAGCGGAGTTCTTCCTGCAGCACGTAGACAGTGCCTGTGTGTTCTGGAAT
GCCAGCACTCGCTTTTCTGATGGTTACCGCTTTGGACTGGGAGCTGAAGTGGGAATCAGTACATCGAGAA
TCCACGCCCGGGGACCAGTAGGACTTGAGGGACTGCTTACTACTAAGTGGCTGCTGCGAGGGAAGGACCA
CGTGGTCTCAGATTTCTCAGAGCATGGAAGTTTAAAATATCTTCATGAGAACCTCCCTATTCCTCAGAGA
AACACCAACTGATTAGTCTGCTGAAACAAGCCGCCTGAACGCGTTAAGTCGACAAAGAGCCAGGAAAACC
CGGGAATTTTCCAAAAGGTCTTCACGTTAAACTTGTCTTATCTCAGGAGAGAGCCCGCTCTTGTCTCCCA
GTTCCTGGTAGGGTCTGCCTGTTGGAAAGTGTACCTGGATGCTTCTGGGCTCCGTTTGGCAATAGCAGTC
TTGGCTGATGTGCACAGTCTGGCTCCCAGCTCACCCTTTTTTTTTAAAGTAAGAAAATAGTTGCTACCGA
TAGGGACTTTGCCAAGTCCAATTATCTTCTAGGATTGAAAGGTGCATTTTCCCCATAAAAAAGGCGAGGA
AAACCCATGGCTGCTTTGTGTCACCTCAGTGACTTACAGTCCCCCTTGGCATTTAGTTGGTACTAGAGCC
AGTCATCCTTAACAAATCTTTTCACATTTTATTTCTTTCACATGTAGTCATCTTCAAAAAGGAAAGATTT
GGAATTTTAGAAAAGGGGCAACTCTTCTTTTTAGCATTCTCATCAGAAAGTCACAAAAATCGATGGAATC
ATTTCCACTGGGAAGATTGACCTTTTGTATTTATTTGTGGGGTAAATTAATAAGCATTCCAGATGCTTGC
AGCTTCCTGCATCCAGGAGATGCTGTGTTCCCCGTGATGCAGCTGGAACCCAAGCTGCAGCAGGAGATGC
AAGTTTCAGGATGTTCCCCACTGAGCTGGAGGAATATCTACAGCAGTGATGCTTGAAATTTTTGTATGAA
TTATTTTGTCGTCCTACCCTTTTCCTCCAAAACAAAAATTAGAGGATTATTTTAATACTTTGGATTCTTC
CCCCTTTTTTGAGATTAATTAACTTTAAGACCAATGACTTACAAGGCAGCTGTAGATCTTAGCCACTTTT
TAAAAGAAAAGGGGGGACTGGAAGGGCTAATTCACTCCCAACGAAGACAAGATATCCTTGATCTGTGGAT
CTACCACACACAAGGCTACTTCCCTGATTGGCAGAACTACACACCAGGGCCAGGGATCAGATATCCACTG
ACCTTTGGATGGTGCTACAAGCTAGTACCAGTTGAGCAAGAGAAGGTAGAAGAAGCCAATGAAGGAGAGA
ACACCCGCTTGTTACACCCTGTGAGCCTGCATGGGATGGATGACCCGGAGAGAGAAGTATTAGAGTGGAG
GTTTGACAGCCGCCTAGCATTTCATCACATGGCCCGAGAGCTGCATCCGGACTGTACTGGGTCTCTCTGG
TTAGACCAGATCTGAGCCTGGGAGCTCTCTGGCTAACTAGGGAACCCACTGCTTAAGCCTCAATAAAGCT
TGCCTTGAGTGCTTCAAGTAGTGTGTGCCCGTCTGTTGTGTGACTCTGGTAACTAGAGATCCCTCAGACC
CTTTTAGTCAGTGTGGAAAATCTCTAGCAGGGCCCGTTTAAACCCGCTGATCAGCCTCGACTGTGCCTTC
TAGTTGCCAGCCATCTGTTGTTTGCCCCTCCCCCGTGCCTTCCTTGACCCTGGAAGGTGCCACTCCCACT
GTCCTTTCCTAATAAAATGAGGAAATTGCATCGCATTGTCTGAGTAGGTGTCATTCTATTCTGGGGGGTG
GGGTGGGGCAGGACAGCAAGGGGGAGGATTGGGAAGACAATAGCAGGCATGCTGGGGATGCGGTGGGCTC
TATGGCTTCTGAGGCGGAAAGAACCAGCTGGGGCTCTAGGGGGTATCCCC
[124 nt withheld, positions 9851-9974]
C
[91 nt withheld, positions 9976-10066]
A
[49 nt withheld, positions 10068-10116]
CCTTTGACGTTGGAGTCCACGTTCTTT
[37 nt withheld, positions 10144-10180]
ACCCTATCTCGGTCTATTCTTTTGATTTATAAGGGATTTTGCCGATTTCGGCCTATTGGTTAAAAAATGA
GCTGATTTAACAAAAATTTAACGCGAATTAATTCTGTGGAATGTGTGTCAGTTAGGGTGTGGAAAGTCCC
CAGGCTCCCCAGCAGGCAGAAGTATGCAAAGCATGCATCTCAATTAGTCAGCAACCAGGTGTGGAAAGTC
CCCAGGCTCCCCAGCAGGCAGAAGTATGCAAAGCATGCATCTCAATTAGTCAGCAACCATAGTCCCGCCC
CTAACTCCGCCCATCCCGCCCCTAACTCCGCCCAGTTCCGCCCATTCTCCGCCCCATGGCTGACTAATTT
TTTTTATTTATGCAGAGGCCGAGGCCGCCTCTGCCTCTGAGCTATTCCAGAAGTAGTGAGGAGGCTTTTT
TGGAGGCCTAGGCTTTTGCAAAAAGCTCCCGGGAGCTTGTATATCCATTTTCGGATCTGATCAGCACGTG
TTGACAATTAATCATCGGCATAGTATATCGGCATAGTATAATACGACAAGGTGAGGAACTAAACCATGGC
CAAGTTGACCAGTGCCGTTCCGGTGCTCACCGCGCGCGACGTCGCCGGAGCGGTCGAGTTCTGGACCGAC
CGGCTCGGGTTCTCCCGGGACTTCGTGGAGGACGACTTCGCCGGTGTGGTCCGGGACGACGTGACCCTGT
TCATCAGCGCGGTCCAGGACCAGGTGGTGCCGGACAACACCCTGGCCTGGGTGTGGGTGCGCGGCCTGGA
CGAGCTGTACGCCGAGTGGTCGGAGGTCGTGTCCACGAACTTCCGGGACGCCTCCGGGCCGGCCATGACC
GAGATCGGCGAGCAGCCGTGGGGGCGGGAGTTCGCCCTGCGCGACCCGGCCGGCAACTGCGTGCACTTCG
TGGCCGAGGAGCAGGACTGACACGTGCTACGAGATTTCGATTCCACCGCCGCCTTCTATGAAAGGTTGGG
CTTCGGAATCGTTTTCCGGGACGCCGGCTGGATGATCCTCCAGCGCGGGGATCTCATGCTGGAGTTCTTC
GCCCACCCCAACTTGTTTATTGCAGCTTATAATGGTTACAAATAAAGCAATAGCATCACAAATTTCACAA
ATAAAGCATTTTTTTCACTGCATTCTAGTTGTGGTTTGTCCAAACTCATCAATGTATCTTATCATGTCTG
TATACCGTCGACCTCTAGCTAGAGCTTGGCGTAATCATGGTCATAGCTGTTTCCTGTGTGAAATTGTTAT
CCGCTCACAATTCCACACAACATACGAGCCGGAAGCATAAAGTGTAAAGCCTGGGGTGCCTAATGAGTGA
GCTAACTCACATTAATTGCGTTGCGCTCACTGCCCGCTTTCCAGTCGGGAAACCTGTCGTGCCAGCTGCA
TTAATGAATCGGCCAACGCGCGGGGAGAGGCGGTTTGCGTATTGGGCGCTCTTCCGCTTCCTCGCTCACT
GACTCGCTGCGCTCGGTCGTTCGGCTGCGGCGAGCGGTATCAGCTCACTCAAAGGCGGTAATACGGTTAT
CCACAGAATCAGGGGATAACGCAGGAAAGAACATGTGAGCAAAAGGCCAGCAAAAGGCCAGGAACCGTAA
AAAGGCCGCGTTGCTGGCGTTTTTCCATAGGCTCCGCCCCCCTGACGAGCATCACAAAAATCGACGCTCA
AGTCAGAGGTGGCGAAACCCGACAGGACTATAAAGATACCAGGCGTTTCCCCCTGGAAGCTCCCTCGTGC
GCTCTCCTGTTCCGACCCTGCCGCTTACCGGATACCTGTCCGCCTTTCTCCCTTCGGGAAGCGTGGCGCT
TTCTCATAGCTCACGCTGTAGGTATCTCAGTTCGGTGTAGGTCGTTCGCTCCAAGCTGGGCTGTGTGCAC
GAACCCCCCGTTCAGCCCGACCGCTGCGCCTTATCCGGTAACTATCGTCTTGAGTCCAACCCGGTAAGAC
ACGACTTATCGCCACTGGCAGCAGCCACTGGTAACAGGATTAGCAGAGCGAGGTATGTAGGCGGTGCTAC
AGAGTTCTTGAAGTGGTGGCCTAACTACGGCTACACTAGAAGAACAGTATTTGGTATCTGCGCTCTGCTG
AAGCCAGTTACCTTCGGAAAAAGAGTTGGTAGCTCTTGATCCGGCAAACAAACCACCGCTGGTAGCGGTG
GTTTTTTTGTTTGCAAGCAGCAGATTACGCGCAGAAAAAAAGGATCTCAAGAAGATCCTTTGATCTTTTC
TACGGGGTCTGACGCTCAGTGGAACGAAAACTCACGTTAAGGGATTTTGGTCATGAGATTATCAAAAAGG
ATCTTCACCTAGATCCTTTTAAATTAAAAATGAAGTTTTAAATCAATCTAAAGTATATATGAGTAAACTT
GGTCTGACAGTTACCAATGCTTAATCAGTGAGGCACCTATCTCAGCGATCTGTCTATTTCGTTCATCCAT
AGTTGCCTGACTCCCCGTCGTGTAGATAACTACGATACGGGAGGGCTTACCATCTGGCCCCAGTGCTGCA
ATGATACCGCGAGACCCACGCTCACCGGCTCCAGATTTATCAGCAATAAACCAGCCAGCCGGAAGGGCCG
AGCGCAGAAGTGGTCCTGCAACTTTATCCGCCTCCATCCAGTCTATTAATTGTTGCCGGGAAGCTAGAGT
AAGTAGTTCGCCAGTTAATAGTTTGCGCAACGTTGTTGCCATTGCTACAGGCATCGTGGTGTCACGCTCG
TCGTTTGGTATGGCTTCATTCAGCTCCGGTTCCCAACGATCAAGGCGAGTTACATGATCCCCCATGTTGT
GCAAAAAAGCGGTTAGCTCCTTCGGTCCTCCGATCGTTGTCAGAAGTAAGTTGGCCGCAGTGTTATCACT
CATGGTTATGGCAGCACTGCATAATTCTCTTACTGTCATGCCATCCGTAAGATGCTTTTCTGTGACTGGT
GAGTACTCAACCAAGTCATTCTGAGAATAGTGTATGCGGCGACCGAGTTGCTCTTGCCCGGCGTCAATAC
GGGATAATACCGCGCCACATAGCAGAACTTTAAAAGTGCTCATCATTGGAAAACGTTCTTCGGGGCGAAA
ACTCTCAAGGATCTTACCGCTGTTGAGATCCAGTTCGATGTAACCCACTCGTGCACCCAACTGATCTTCA
GCATCTTTTACTTTCACCAGCGTTTCTGGGTGAGCAAAAACAGGAAGGCAAAATGCCGCAAAAAAGGGAA
TAAGGGCGACACGGAAATGTTGAATACTCATACTCTTCCTTTTTCAATATTATTGAAGCATTTATCAGGG
TTATTGTCTCATGAGCGGATACATATTTGAATGTATTTAGAAAAATAAACAAATAGGGGTTCCGCGCACA
TTTCCCCGAAAAGTGCCACCTGAC
Features (pLannotate 1.2.2; 34 found; start..end, strand, type, name):
     31..83      -  misc_feature   bom (fragment): basis of mobility region from pBR322
    238..617     +  enhancer       CMV enhancer: human cytomegalovirus immediate early enhancer
    618..817     +  promoter       CMV promoter: human cytomegalovirus (CMV) immediate early promoter
    835..1015    +  LTR            5' LTR (truncated): truncated 5' long terminal repeat (LTR) from HIV-1
   1062..1187    +  misc_feature   HIV-1 Ψ: packaging signal of human immunodeficiency virus type 1
   1171..1534    +  CDS            HIV-1 gag (fragment): gag protein from human immunodeficiency virus 1; gag
   1680..1913    +  misc_feature   RRE: The Rev response element (RRE) of HIV-1 allows for Rev-dependent mRNA export from the nucleus to the cytoplasm.
   2290..2390    +  CDS            Rev (fragment): human immunodeficiency virus 1 (HIV-1) Rev protein; rev; enhances nuclear export of unspliced and incompletely spliced viral mRNAs
   2440..2557    +  misc_feature   cPPT/CTS: central polypurine tract and central termination sequence of HIV-1
   2610..3198    -  misc_feature   WPRE: woodchuck hepatitis virus posttranscriptional regulatory element
   3201..3222    -  misc_feature   MCS (fragment): pBluescript multiple cloning site
   3229..3825    -  CDS            PuroR (fragment): puromycin N-acetyltransferase; pac from Streptomyces; confers resistance to puromycin
   3837..4337    -  promoter       hPGK promoter: human phosphoglycerate kinase 1 promoter
   4351..4417    +  CDS            small t antigen (fragment): SV40 (simian virus 40) small t antigen
   4424..5602    +  promoter       EF-1α promoter: strong constitutive promoter for human elongation factor EF-1α
   5754..8129    +  CDS            ALDH18A1: P5CS_HUMAN - Also known as GSAS, P5CS, PYCS. Experimental evidence at protein level: Swiss-Prot protein existence level 1. Bifunctional enzyme that converts glutamate to glutamate 5- semialdehyde, an intermediate in the biosynthesis of proline, ornithine and arginine. From Homo sapiens (Human).
   8985..9047    +  CDS            nef (fragment): NEF_HV1Z2 - Experimental evidence at protein level: Swiss-Prot protein existence level 1. Extracellular Nef protein targets CD4(+) T-lymphocytes for apoptosis by interacting with CXCR4 surface receptors. From Human immunodeficiency virus type 1 group M subtype D (isolate Z2/CDC-Z34) (HIV-1).
   9049..9361    +  LTR            5' LTR (fragment): 5' long terminal repeat (LTR) from HIV-1
   9369..9549    +  LTR            5' LTR (truncated): truncated 5' long terminal repeat (LTR) from HIV-1
   9581..9805    +  polyA_signal   bGH poly(A) signal: bovine growth hormone polyadenylation signal
   9809..9830    +  promoter       SV40 promoter (fragment): SV40 enhancer and early promoter
   9851..10279   +  rep_origin     f1 ori (sequence partly withheld): f1 bacteriophage origin of replication; arrow indicates direction of (+) strand synthesis
  10293..10622   +  promoter       SV40 promoter: SV40 enhancer and early promoter
  10670..10717   +  promoter       EM7 promoter: synthetic bacterial promoter&nbsp
  10736..11110   +  CDS            BleoR: antibiotic-binding protein; Sh ble from Streptoalloteichus hindustanus; confers resistance to bleomycin, phleomycin, and Zeocin™
  11120..11245   +  CDS            ble (fragment): BLE_KLEPN - Experimental evidence at protein level: Swiss-Prot protein existence level 1. Binding protein with a strong affinity to the bleomycin family of antibiotics. Binds to CL990; an antimitotic-antibiotic compound. From Klebsiella pneumoniae.
  11240..11361   +  polyA_signal   SV40 poly(A) signal: SV40 polyadenylation signal
  11432..11454   -  protein_bind   lac operator (fragment): The lac repressor binds to the lac operator to inhibit transcription in E. coli. This inhibition can be relieved by adding lactose or isopropyl-β-D-thiogalactopyranoside (IPTG). lac repressor encoded by lacI
  11458..11488   -  promoter       lac promoter: promoter for the E. coli lac operon
  11503..11524   -  protein_bind   CAP binding site: CAP binding activates transcription in the presence of cAMP. E. coli catabolite activator protein
  11537..11629   -  CDS            lacI (fragment): lac repressor; lacI; The lac repressor binds to the lac operator to inhibit transcription in E. coli. This inhibition can be relieved by adding lactose or isopropyl-β-D-thiogalactopyranoside (IPTG).
  11812..12400   -  rep_origin     ori: high-copy-number ColE1/pMB1/pBR322/pUC origin of replication
  12571..13431   -  CDS            AmpR: β-lactamase; bla; confers resistance to ampicillin, carbenicillin, and related antibiotics
  13432..13536   -  promoter       AmpR promoter: bla
