[The description below was written by a language model from this plasmid's Addgene catalogue record and pLannotate feature annotations shown in this document.]
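Description:
pJH061 is an HIV-1-based lentiviral transfer plasmid built on the pJL163 backbone for expressing a chimeric human ALDH18A1 (P5CS, the bifunctional enzyme that converts glutamate to glutamate 5-semialdehyde in proline, ornithine and arginine biosynthesis). In the insert, the first 97 residues of the protein are retained, the region between residues 97 and 351 is replaced by a 250-residue XTEN linker (an unstructured spacer polypeptide), and the native sequence resumes at residue 351 and runs to the stop codon. In bacteria the plasmid is maintained by a high-copy ColE1/pUC-type origin and selected with ampicillin through AmpR. An f1 origin and an SV40/EM7-driven BleoR cassette are also present in the non-viral part of the backbone.

The viral portion starts with a CMV enhancer/promoter fused to a truncated 5' LTR, which drives production of the genomic RNA in packaging cells. It is followed by the Ψ packaging signal with a gag fragment, the RRE for Rev-dependent nuclear export, and the cPPT/CTS. Two expression units sit back to back in divergent orientation. An EF-1α promoter drives the ALDH18A1-XTEN chimera in the forward direction. On the opposite strand, an hPGK promoter drives puromycin N-acetyltransferase followed by a WPRE, allowing selection of transduced mammalian cells. About 850 nt between the annotated ALDH18A1 coding sequence and the 3' LTR region carry no annotation, so the record does not say what lies there. A bGH polyadenylation signal follows the 3' LTR.

The associated publication concerns proximity-specific ribosome profiling of localized mitochondrial translation, though the record does not spell out the construct's specific experimental role in that work.
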