Addgene plasmid #243722: pJH061
Purpose: Expresses a chimeric form of ALDH18A1, where the region between residue 97 and 351 is replaced by a 250-residue XTEN linker
Depositing lab: Jonathan Weissman. Depositing organization: Whitehead Institute for Biomedical Research. Publication: Proximity-specific ribosome profiling reveals the logic of localized mitochondrial translation. Luo J, Khandwala S, Hu J, Lee SY, Hickey KL, Levine ZG, Harper JW, Ting AY, Weissman JS. Cell. 2025 Aug 25:S0092-8674(25)00916-X. doi: 10.1016/j.cell.2025.08.002. PubMed 40876456.
Backbone
  Vector backbone: pJL163
  Backbone manufacturer: Weissman Lab
  Vector type: Lentiviral
Growth in bacteria
  Bacterial resistance: Ampicillin, 100 μg/mL
  Growth temperature: 37°C
  Growth strain: NEB Stable
  Copy number: High Copy
Gene/Insert
  Gene/Insert name: ALDH18A1(1-97aa)-XTEN250-ALDH18A1(351aa-stop)
  Species: H. sapiens (human)
  Mutation: The region between residue 97 and 351 of ALDH18A1 is replaced by a 250-residue XTEN linker
  Entrez Gene: ALDH18A1 (a.k.a. ADCL3, ARCL3A, GSAS, P5CS, PYCS, SPG9, SPG9A, SPG9B)
  Cloning method: Gibson Cloning
Terms and licenses: Academic/Nonprofit Terms; Industry Terms: Not Available to Industry
How to cite: pJH061 was a gift from Jonathan Weissman (Addgene plasmid # 243722 ; http://n2t.net/addgene:243722 ; RRID:Addgene_243722)
